>Addgene plasmid #64600 | pcDNA3-TfR-OVA | depositor full sequence | sequence record 117969 | pcDNA3-TfR-OVA sequence 6640 bps
GACGGATCGGGAGATCTCCCGATCCCCTATGGTCGACTCTCAGTACAATCTGCTCTGATGCCGCATAGTT
AAGCCAGTATCTGCTCCCTGCTTGTGTGTTGGAGGTCGCTGAGTAGTGCGCGAGCAAAATTTAAGCTACA
ACAAGGCAAGGCTTGACCGACAATTGCATGAAGAATCTGCTTAGGGTTAGGCGTTTTGCGCTGCTTCGCG
ATGTACGGGCCAGATATACGCGTTGACATTGATTATTGACTAGTTATTAATAGTAATCAATTACGGGGTC
ATTAGTTCATAGCCCATATATGGAGTTCCGCGTTACATAACTTACGGTAAATGGCCCGCCTGGCTGACCG
CCCAACGACCCCCGCCCATTGACGTCAATAATGACGTATGTTCCCATAGTAACGCCAATAGGGACTTTCC
ATTGACGTCAATGGGTGGACTATTTACGGTAAACTGCCCACTTGGCAGTACATCAAGTGTATCATATGCC
AAGTACGCCCCCTATTGACGTCAATGACGGTAAATGGCCCGCCTGGCATTATGCCCAGTACATGACCTTA
TGGGACTTTCCTACTTGGCAGTACATCTACGTATTAGTCATCGCTATTACCATGGTGATGCGGTTTTGGC
AGTACATCAATGGGCGTGGATAGCGGTTTGACTCACGGGGATTTCCAAGTCTCCACCCCATTGACGTCAA
TGGGAGTTTGTTTTGGCACCAAAATCAACGGGACTTTCCAAAATGTCGTAACAACTCCGCCCCATTGACG
CAAATGGGCGGTAGGCGTGTACGGTGGGAGGTCTATATAAGCAGAGCTCTCTGGCTAACTAGAGAACCCA
CTGCTTACTGGCTTATCGAAATTAATACGACTCACTATAGGGAGACCCAAGCTTGAATTCCATCGGGTGG
CGGCTCGGGACGGAGGACGCGCTAGTGTTCTTCTGTGTGGCAGTTCAGAATGATGGATCAAGCTAGATCA
GCATTCTCTAACTTGTTTGGTGGAGAACCATTGTCATATACCCGGTTCAGCCTGGCTCGGCAAGTAGATG
GCGATAACAGTCATGTGGAGATGAAACTTGCTGTAGATGAAGAAGAAAATGCTGACAATAACACAAAGGC
CAATGTCACAAAACCAAAAAGGTGTAGTGGAAGTATCTGCTATGGGACTATTGCTGTGATCGTCTTTTTC
TTGATTGGATTTATGATTGGCTACTTGGGCTATTGTAAAGGGGTAGAACCAAAAACTGAGTGTGAGAGAC
TGGCAGGAACCGAGTCTCCAGTGAGGGAGGAGCCAGGAGAGGACTTCCCTGCAGATCAAGCCAGAGAGCT
CATCAATTCCTGGGTAGAAAGTCAGACAAATGGAATTATCAGAAATGTCCTTCAGCCAAGCTCCGTGGAT
TCTCAAACTGCAATGGTTCTGGTTAATGCCATTGTCTTCAAAGGACTGTGGGAGAAAGCATTTAAGGATG
AAGACACACAAGCAATGCCTTTCAGAGTGACTGAGCAAGAAAGCAAACCTGTGCAGATGATGTACCAGAT
TGGTTTATTTAGAGTGGCATCAATGGCTTCTGAGAAAATGAAGATCCTGGAGCTTCCATTTGCCAGTGGG
ACAATGAGCATGTTGGTGCTGTTGCCTGATGAAGTCTCAGGCCTTGAGCAGCTTGAGAGTATAATCAACT
TTGAAAAACTGACTGAATGGACCAGTTCTAATGTTATGGAAGAGAGGAAGATCAAAGTGTACTTACCTCG
CATGAAGATGGAGGAAAAATACAACCTCACATCTGTCTTAATGGCTATGGGCATTACTGACGTGTTTAGC
TCTTCAGCCAATCTGTCTGGCATCTCCTCAGCAGAGAGCCTGAAGATATCTCAAGCTGTCCATGCAGCAC
ATGCAGAAATCAATGAAGCAGGCAGAGAGGTGGTAGGGTCAGCAGAGGCTGGAGTGGATGCTGCAAGCGT
CTCTGAAGAATTTAGGGCTGACCATCCATTCCTCTTCTGTATCAAGCACATCGCAACCAACGCCGTTCTC
TTCTTTGGCAGATGTGTTTCCCCTTAAAAAGAAGAAAGCTGAAAAACTCTGTCCCTTCCAACAAGACCCA
GAGCACTGTAGTATCAGGGGTAAAATGAAAAGTATGTTATCTGCTGCATCCAGACTTCATAAAAGCTGGA
GCTTAATCTAGAGGGCCCTATTCTATAGTGTCACCTAAATGCTAGAGCTCGCTGATCAGCCTCGACTGTG
CCTTCTAGTTGCCAGCCATCTGTTGTTTGCCCCTCCCCCGTGCCTTCCTTGACCCTGGAAGGTGCCACTC
CCACTGTCCTTTCCTAATAAAATGAGGAAATTGCATCGCATTGTCTGAGTAGGTGTCATTCTATTCTGGG
GGGTGGGGTGGGGCAGGACAGCAAGGGGGAGGATTGGGAAGACAATAGCAGGCATGCTGGGGATGCGGTG
GGCTCTATGGCTTCTGAGGCGGAAAGAACCAGCTGGGGCTCTAGGGGGTATCCCC
[124 nt withheld, positions 2506-2629]
C
[32 nt withheld, positions 2631-2662]
CA
[57 nt withheld, positions 2665-2721]
A
[49 nt withheld, positions 2723-2771]
CCTTTGACGTTGGAGTCCACGTTCTTT
[37 nt withheld, positions 2799-2835]
ACCCTATCTCGGTCTATTCTTTTGATTTATAAGGGATTTTGGGGATTTCGGCCTATTGGTTAAAAAATGA
GCTGATTTAACAAAAATTTAACGCGAATTAATTCTGTGGAATGTGTGTCAGTTAGGGTGTGGAAAGTCCC
CAGGCTCCCCAGGCAGGCAGAAGTATGCAAAGCATGCATCTCAATTAGTCAGCAACCAGGTGTGGAAAGT
CCCCAGGCTCCCCAGCAGGCAGAAGTATGCAAAGCATGCATCTCAATTAGTCAGCAACCATAGTCCCGCC
CCTAACTCCGCCCATCCCGCCCCTAACTCCGCCCAGTTCCGCCCATTCTCCGCCCCATGGCTGACTAATT
TTTTTTATTTATGCAGAGGCCGAGGCCGCCTCTGCCTCTGAGCTATTCCAGAAGTAGTGAGGAGGCTTTT
TTGGAGGCCTAGGCTTTTGCAAAAAGCTCCCGGGAGCTTGTATATCCATTTTCGGATCTGATCAAGAGAC
AGGATGAGGATCGTTTCGCATGATTGAACAAGATGGATTGCACGCAGGTTCTCCGGCCGCTTGGGTGGAG
AGGCTATTCGGCTATGACTGGGCACAACAGACAATCGGCTGCTCTGATGCCGCCGTGTTCCGGCTGTCAG
CGCAGGGGCGCCCGGTTCTTTTTGTCAAGACCGACCTGTCCGGTGCCCTGAATGAACTGCAGGACGAGGC
AGCGCGGCTATCGTGGCTGGCCACGACGGGCGTTCCTTGCGCAGCTGTGCTCGACGTTGTCACTGAAGCG
GGAAGGGACTGGCTGCTATTGGGCGAAGTGCCGGGGCAGGATCTCCTGTCATCTCACCTTGCTCCTGCCG
AGAAAGTATCCATCATGGCTGATGCAATGCGGCGGCTGCATACGCTTGATCCGGCTACCTGCCCATTCGA
CCACCAAGCGAAACATCGCATCGAGCGAGCACGTACTCGGATGGAAGCCGGTCTTGTCGATCAGGATGAT
CTGGACGAAGAGCATCAGGGGCTCGCGCCAGCCGAACTGTTCGCCAGGCTCAAGGCGCGCATGCCCGACG
GCGAGGATCTCGTCGTGACCCATGGCGATGCCTGCTTGCCGAATATCATGGTGGAAAATGGCCGCTTTTC
TGGATTCATCGACTGTGGCCGGCTGGGTGTGGCGGACCGCTATCAGGACATAGCGTTGGCTACCCGTGAT
ATTGCTGAAGAGCTTGGCGGCGAATGGGCTGACCGCTTCCTCGTGCTTTACGGTATCGCCGCTCCCGATT
CGCAGCGCATCGCCTTCTATCGCCTTCTTGACGAGTTCTTCTGAGCGGGACTCTGGGGTTCGAAATGACC
GACCAAGCGACGCCCAACCTGCCATCACGAGATTTCGATTCCACCGCCGCCTTCTATGAAAGGTTGGGCT
TCGGAATCGTTTTCCGGGACGCCGGCTGGATGATCCTCCAGCGCGGGGATCTCATGCTGGAGTTCTTCGC
CCACCCCAACTTGTTTATTGCAGCTTATAATGGTTACAAATAAAGCAATAGCATCACAAATTTCACAAAT
AAAGCATTTTTTTCACTGCATTCTAGTTGTGGTTTGTCCAAACTCATCAATGTATCTTATCATGTCTGTA
TACCGTCGACCTCTAGCTAGAGCTTGGCGTAATCATGGTCATAGCTGTTTCCTGTGTGAAATTGTTATCC
GCTCACAATTCCACACAACATACGAGCCGGAAGCATAAAGTGTAAAGCCTGGGGTGCCTAATGAGTGAGC
TAACTCACATTAATTGCGTTGCGCTCACTGCCCGCTTTCCAGTCGGGAAACCTGTCGTGCCAGCTGCATT
AATGAATCGGCCAACGCGCGGGGAGAGGCGGTTTGCGTATTGGGCGCTCTTCCGCTTCCTCGCTCACTGA
CTCGCTGCGCTCGGTCGTTCGGCTGCGGCGAGCGGTATCAGCTCACTCAAAGGCGGTAATACGGTTATCC
ACAGAATCAGGGGATAACGCAGGAAAGAACATGTGAGCAAAAGGCCAGCAAAAGGCCAGGAACCGTAAAA
AGGCCGCGTTGCTGGCGTTTTTCCATAGGCTCCGCCCCCCTGACGAGCATCACAAAAATCGACGCTCAAG
TCAGAGGTGGCGAAACCCGACAGGACTATAAAGATACCAGGCGTTTCCCCCTGGAAGCTCCCTCGTGCGC
TCTCCTGTTCCGACCCTGCCGCTTACCGGATACCTGTCCGCCTTTCTCCCTTCGGGAAGCGTGGCGCTTT
CTCAATGCTCACGCTGTAGGTATCTCAGTTCGGTGTAGGTCGTTCGCTCCAAGCTGGGCTGTGTGCACGA
ACCCCCCGTTCAGCCCGACCGCTGCGCCTTATCCGGTAACTATCGTCTTGAGTCCAACCCGGTAAGACAC
GACTTATCGCCACTGGCAGCAGCCACTGGTAACAGGATTAGCAGAGCGAGGTATGTAGGCGGTGCTACAG
AGTTCTTGAAGTGGTGGCCTAACTACGGCTACACTAGAAGGACAGTATTTGGTATCTGCGCTCTGCTGAA
GCCAGTTACCTTCGGAAAAAGAGTTGGTAGCTCTTGATCCGGCAAACAAACCACCGCTGGTAGCGGTGGT
TTTTTTGTTTGCAAGCAGCAGATTACGCGCAGAAAAAAAGGATCTCAAGAAGATCCTTTGATCTTTTCTA
CGGGGTCTGACGCTCAGTGGAACGAAAACTCACGTTAAGGGATTTTGGTCATGAGATTATCAAAAAGGAT
CTTCACCTAGATCCTTTTAAATTAAAAATGAAGTTTTAAATCAATCTAAAGTATATATGAGTAAACTTGG
TCTGACAGTTACCAATGCTTAATCAGTGAGGCACCTATCTCAGCGATCTGTCTATTTCGTTCATCCATAG
TTGCCTGACTCCCCGTCGTGTAGATAACTACGATACGGGAGGGCTTACCATCTGGCCCCAGTGCTGCAAT
GATACCGCGAGACCCACGCTCACCGGCTCCAGATTTATCAGCAATAAACCAGCCAGCCGGAAGGGCCGAG
CGCAGAAGTGGTCCTGCAACTTTATCCGCCTCCATCCAGTCTATTAATTGTTGCCGGGAAGCTAGAGTAA
GTAGTTCGCCAGTTAATAGTTTGCGCAACGTTGTTGCCATTGCTACAGGCATCGTGGTGTCACGCTCGTC
GTTTGGTATGGCTTCATTCAGCTCCGGTTCCCAACGATCAAGGCGAGTTACATGATCCCCCATGTTGTGC
AAAAAAGCGGTTAGCTCCTTCGGTCCTCCGATCGTTGTCAGAAGTAAGTTGGCCGCAGTGTTATCACTCA
TGGTTATGGCAGCACTGCATAATTCTCTTACTGTCATGCCATCCGTAAGATGCTTTTCTGTGACTGGTGA
GTACTCAACCAAGTCATTCTGAGAATAGTGTATGCGGCGACCGAGTTGCTCTTGCCCGGCGTCAATACGG
GATAATACCGCGCCACATAGCAGAACTTTAAAAGTGCTCATCATTGGAAAACGTTCTTCGGGGCGAAAAC
TCTCAAGGATCTTACCGCTGTTGAGATCCAGTTCGATGTAACCCACTCGTGCACCCAACTGATCTTCAGC
ATCTTTTACTTTCACCAGCGTTTCTGGGTGAGCAAAAACAGGAAGGCAAAATGCCGCAAAAAAGGGAATA
AGGGCGACACGGAAATGTTGAATACTCATACTCTTCCTTTTTCAATATTATTGAAGCATTTATCAGGGTT
ATTGTCTCATGAGCGGATACATATTTGAATGTATTTAGAAAAATAAACAAATAGGGGTTCCGCGCACATT
TCCCCGAAAAGTGCCACCTGACGTC
Features (pLannotate 1.2.2; 22 found; start..end, strand, type, name):
     36..80      -  misc_feature   bom (fragment): basis of mobility region from pBR322
    235..614     +  enhancer       CMV enhancer: human cytomegalovirus immediate early enhancer
    615..818     +  promoter       CMV promoter: human cytomegalovirus (CMV) immediate early promoter
    814..847     +  LTR            5' LTR (truncated) (fragment): truncated 5' long terminal repeat (LTR) from HIV-1
    863..881     +  promoter       T7 promoter: promoter for bacteriophage T7 RNA polymerase
    960..1331    +  CDS            TFRC (fragment): TFR1_HUMAN - Experimental evidence at protein level: Swiss-Prot protein existence level 1. (Microbial infection) Acts as a receptor for new-world arenaviruses: Guanarito, Junin and Machupo virus. From Homo sapiens (Human).
   1309..2057    +  CDS            ovalbumin (fragment): chicken ovalbumin
   2192..2210    -  promoter       SP6 promoter: promoter for bacteriophage SP6 RNA polymerase
   2236..2460    +  polyA_signal   bGH poly(A) signal: bovine growth hormone polyadenylation signal
   2464..2485    +  promoter       SV40 promoter (fragment): SV40 enhancer and early promoter
   2506..2934    +  rep_origin     f1 ori (sequence partly withheld): f1 bacteriophage origin of replication; arrow indicates direction of (+) strand synthesis
   2948..3278    +  promoter       SV40 promoter: SV40 enhancer and early promoter
   3345..4136    +  CDS            neo: KKA2_KLEPN - Also known as kan, nptII. Experimental evidence at protein level: Swiss-Prot protein existence level 1. Resistance to kanamycin, neomycin, paromomycin, ribostamycin, butirosin and gentamicin B. From Klebsiella pneumoniae.
   4160..4318    +  CDS            ble (fragment): BLE_KLEPN - Experimental evidence at protein level: Swiss-Prot protein existence level 1. Binding protein with a strong affinity to the bleomycin family of antibiotics. Binds to CL990; an antimitotic-antibiotic compound. From Klebsiella pneumoniae.
   4313..4434    +  polyA_signal   SV40 poly(A) signal: SV40 polyadenylation signal
   4507..4523    -  protein_bind   lac operator: The lac repressor binds to the lac operator to inhibit transcription in E. coli. This inhibition can be relieved by adding lactose or isopropyl-β-D-thiogalactopyranoside (IPTG). lac repressor encoded by lacI
   4531..4561    -  promoter       lac promoter: promoter for the E. coli lac operon
   4576..4597    -  protein_bind   CAP binding site: CAP binding activates transcription in the presence of cAMP. E. coli catabolite activator protein
   4610..4702    -  CDS            lacI (fragment): lac repressor; lacI; The lac repressor binds to the lac operator to inhibit transcription in E. coli. This inhibition can be relieved by adding lactose or isopropyl-β-D-thiogalactopyranoside (IPTG).
   4885..5473    -  rep_origin     ori: high-copy-number ColE1/pMB1/pBR322/pUC origin of replication
   5644..6504    -  CDS            AmpR: β-lactamase; bla; confers resistance to ampicillin, carbenicillin, and related antibiotics
   6505..6609    -  promoter       AmpR promoter: bla
