[The description below was written by a language model from this plasmid's Addgene catalogue record and pLannotate feature annotations shown in this document.]
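Description:
pcDNA3-TfR-OVA is a 6,640 bp mammalian expression plasmid built on the Invitrogen pcDNA3 backbone. It is propagated in E. coli through a high-copy ColE1/pUC-type origin with ampicillin selection (AmpR under its own bla promoter). An f1 origin is also present, which allows single-stranded DNA production. For selection in mammalian cells, an SV40 enhancer/early promoter drives the neomycin phosphotransferase gene, followed by an SV40 polyadenylation signal, so stable transfectants can be selected with G418. The short annotations for an HIV-1 LTR, ble, lacI and the lac promoter/operator region are fragmentary matches and appear to be backbone remnants rather than functional modules.

The payload sits between the HindIII and XbaI sites, downstream of the human CMV immediate-early enhancer and promoter and upstream of the bovine growth hormone polyadenylation signal. It encodes a fusion protein in which an N-terminal portion of the transferrin receptor, annotated as a fragment of human TFRC and described in the record as the transmembrane domain, is joined to chicken ovalbumin. The feature table annotates the ovalbumin part as a fragment as well, suggesting that only part of the ovalbumin coding sequence is included. T7 and SP6 promoters flank the insert, which permits in vitro transcription or sequencing across the cassette.

Anchoring ovalbumin to the membrane through the transferrin receptor segment gives a membrane-bound form of this widely used model antigen. The stated purpose is to express it endogenously in transfected cells, dendritic cells in the associated work, to study presentation of the antigen on MHC class II molecules.
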