Addgene plasmid #64600: pcDNA3-TfR-OVA
Purpose: Expression of chicken ovalbumin fused to the transmembrane domain of transferrin receptor as a model antigen for study of MHC II presentation
Depositing lab: Sandra Diebold & Martin Zenke. Depositing organization: Max-Delbrueck-Centrum fuer Molekulare Medizin (MDC). Publication: MHC class II presentation of endogenously expressed antigens by transfected dendritic cells. Diebold SS, Cotten M, Koch N, Zenke M. Gene Ther. 2001 Mar;8(6):487-93. 10.1038/sj.gt.3301433 PubMed 11313828.
Backbone
  Vector backbone: pcDNA3
  Backbone manufacturer: Invitrogen
  Total vector size (bp): 6640
  Vector type: Mammalian Expression
  Selectable markers: Neomycin (select with G418)
Growth in bacteria
  Bacterial resistance: Ampicillin, 100 μg/mL
  Growth temperature: 37°C
  Growth strain: DH5alpha
  Copy number: Unknown
Gene/Insert
  Gene/Insert name: Ovalbumin
  Species: G. gallus (chicken)
  Promoter: CMV
  Tag / fusion protein: Transmembrane domain of Transferrin Receptor (TfR) (N terminal on insert)
  Cloning method: Restriction Enzyme; 5′ cloning site HindIII (not destroyed); 3′ cloning site XbaI (not destroyed)
  Sequencing primers: 5′ CMV Forward; 3′ BGH-rev
Terms and licenses: Academic/Nonprofit Terms; Industry Terms: Not Available to Industry
How to cite: pcDNA3-TfR-OVA was a gift from Sandra Diebold & Martin Zenke (Addgene plasmid # 64600 ; http://n2t.net/addgene:64600 ; RRID:Addgene_64600)
