>Addgene plasmid #64600 | pcDNA3-TfR-OVA | addgene partial sequence | sequence record 113764 | CMV-F 5'-CGCAAATGGGCGGTAGGCGTG-3'
CTCTCTGGCTAACTAGAGAACCCACTGCTTACTGGCTTATCGAAATTAATACGACTCACTATAGGGAGAC
CCAAGCTTGAATTCCATCGGGTGGCGGCTCGGGACGGAGGACGCGCTAGTGTTCTTCTGTGTGGCAGTTC
AGAATGATGGATCAAGCTAGATCAGCATTCTCTAACTTGTTTGGTGGAGAACCATTGTCATATACCCGGT
TCAGCCTGGCTCGGCAAGTAGATGGCGATAACAGTCATGTGGAGATGAAACTTGCTGTAGATGAAGAAGA
AAATGCTGACAATAACACAAAGGCCAATGTCACAAAACCAAAAAGGTGTAGTGGAAGTATCTGCTATGGG
ACTATTGCTGTGATCGTCTTTTTCTTGATTGGATTTATGATTGGCTACTTGGGCTATTGTAAAGGGGTAG
AACCAAAAACTGAGTGTGAGAGACTGGCAGGAACCGAGTCTCCAGTGAGGGAGGAGCCAGGAGAGGACTT
CCCTGCAGATCAAGCCAGAGAGCTCATCAATTCCTGGGTAGAAAGTCAGACAAATGGAATTATCAGAAAT
GTCCTTCAGCCAAGCTCCGTGGATTCTCAAACTGCAATGGTTCTGGTTAATGCCATTGTCTTCAAAGGAC
TGTGGGAGAAAGCATTTAAGGATGAAGACACACAAGCAATGCCTTTCAGAGTGACTGAGCAAGAAAGCAA
ACCTGTGCAGATGATGTACCAGATTGGTTTATTTAGAGTGGCATCAATGGCTTCTGAG
