>Addgene plasmid #64600 | pcDNA3-TfR-OVA | addgene partial sequence | sequence record 113767 | BGH-rev 5'-TAGAAGGCACAGTCGAGG-3'
TCTAGATTAAGCTCCAGCTTTTATGAAGTCTGGATGCAGCAGATAACATACTTTTCATTTTACCCCTGAT
ACTACAGTGCTCTGGGTCTTGTTGGAAGGGACAGAGTTTTTCAGCTTTCTTCTTTTTAAGGGGAAACACA
TCTGCCAAAGAAGAGAACGGCGTTGGTTGCGATGTGCTTGATACAGAAGAGGAATGGATGGTCAGCCCTA
AATTCTTCAGAGACGCTTGCAGCATCCACTCCAGCCTCTGCTGACCCTACCACCTCTCTGCCTGCTTCAT
TGATTTCTGCATGTGCTGCATGGACAGCTTGAGATATCTTCAGGCTCTCTGCTGAGGAGATGCCAGACAG
ATTGGCTGAAGAGCTAAACACGTCAGTAATGCCCATAGCCATTAAGACAGATGTGAGGTTGTATTTTTCC
TCCATCTTCATGCGAGGTAAGTACACTTTGATCTTCCTCTCTTCCATAACATTAGAACTGGTCCATTCAG
TCAGTTTTTCAAAGTTGATTATACTCTCAAGCTGCTCAAGGCCTGAGACTTCATCAGGCAACAGCACCAA
CATGCTCATTGTCCCACTGGCAAATGGAAGCTCCAGGATCTTCATTTTCTCAGAAGCCATTGATGCCACT
CTAAATAAACCAATCTGGTACATCATCTGCACAGGTTTGCTTTCTTGCTCAGTCACTCTGAAAGGCATTG
CTTGTGTGTCTTCATCCTTAAATG
